>Addgene plasmid #184661 | pLPC-MYC.Mm.RAP1.delta.RCT | addgene full sequence | sequence record 362535 | Addgene NGS Result
CTTCCGCTTCCTCGCTCACTGACTCGCTGCGCTCGGTCGTTCGGCTGCGGCGAGCGGTATCAGCTCACTC
AAAGGCGGTAATACGGTTATCCACAGAATCAGGGGATAACGCAGGAAAGAACATGTGAGCAAAAGGCCAG
CAAAAGGCCAGGAACCGTAAAAAGGCCGCGTTGCTGGCGTTTTTCCATAGGCTCCGCCCCCCTGACGAGC
ATCACAAAAATCGACGCTCAAGTCAGAGGTGGCGAAACCCGACAGGACTATAAAGATACCAGGCGTTTCC
CCCTGGAAGCTCCCTCGTGCGCTCTCCTGTTCCGACCCTGCCGCTTACCGGATACCTGTCCGCCTTTCTC
CCTTCGGGAAGCGTGGCGCTTTCTCATAGCTCACGCTGTAGGTATCTCAGTTCGGTGTAGGTCGTTCGCT
CCAAGCTGGGCTGTGTGCACGAACCCCCCGTTCAGCCCGACCGCTGCGCCTTATCCGGTAACTATCGTCT
TGAGTCCAACCCGGTAAGACACGACTTATCGCCACTGGCAGCAGCCACTGGTAACAGGATTAGCAGAGCG
AGGTATGTAGGCGGTGCTACAGAGTTCTTGAAGTGGTGGCCTAACTACGGCTACACTAGAAGAACAGTAT
TTGGTATCTGCGCTCTGCTGAAGCCAGTTACCTTCGGAAAAAGAGTTGGTAGCTCTTGATCCGGCAAACA
AACCACCGCTGGTAGCGGTGGTTTTTTTGTTTGCAAGCAGCAGATTACGCGCAGAAAAAAAGGATCTCAA
GAAGATCCTTTGATCTTTTCTACGGGGTCTGACGCTCAGTGGAACGAAAACTCACGTTAAGGGATTTTGG
TCATGAGATTATCAAAAAGGATCTTCACCTAGATCCTTTTGCGGCCGCAAATCAATCTAAAGTATATATG
AGTAAACTTGGTCTGACAGTTACCAATGCTTAATCAGTGAGGCACCTATCTCAGCGATCTGTCTATTTCG
TTCATCCATAGTTGCCTGACTCCCCGTCGTGTAGATAACTACGATACGGGAGGGCTTACCATCTGGCCCC
AGTGCTGCAATGATACCGCGAGACCCACGCTCACCGGCTCCAGATTTATCAGCAATAAACCAGCCAGCCG
GAAGGGCCGAGCGCAGAAGTGGTCCTGCAACTTTATCCGCCTCCATCCAGTCTATTAATTGTTGCCGGGA
AGCTAGAGTAAGTAGTTCGCCAGTTAATAGTTTGCGCAACGTTGTTGCCATTGCTACAGGCATCGTGGTG
TCACGCTCGTCGTTTGGTATGGCTTCATTCAGCTCCGGTTCCCAACGATCAAGGCGAGTTACATGATCCC
CCATGTTGTGCAAAAAAGCGGTTAGCTCCTTCGGTCCTCCGATCGTTGTCAGAAGTAAGTTGGCCGCAGT
GTTATCACTCATGGTTATGGCAGCACTGCATAATTCTCTTACTGTCATGCCATCCGTAAGATGCTTTTCT
GTGACTGGTGAGTACTCAACCAAGTCATTCTGAGAATAGTGTATGCGGCGACCGAGTTGCTCTTGCCCGG
CGTCAATACGGGATAATACCGCGCCACATAGCAGAACTTTAAAAGTGCTCATCATTGGAAAACGTTCTTC
GGGGCGAAAACTCTCAAGGATCTTACCGCTGTTGAGATCCAGTTCGATGTAACCCACTCGTGCACCCAAC
TGATCTTCAGCATCTTTTACTTTCACCAGCGTTTCTGGGTGAGCAAAAACAGGAAGGCAAAATGCCGCAA
AAAAGGGAATAAGGGCGACACGGAAATGTTGAATACTCATACTCTTCCTTTTTCAATATTATTGAAGCAT
TTATCAGGGTTATTGTCTCATGAGCGGATACATATTTGAATGTATTTAGAAAAATAAACAAATAGGGGTT
CCGCGCACATTTCCCCGAAAAGTGCCACCTGCAGCCTGAATATGGGCCAAACAGGATATCTGTGGTAAGC
AGTTCCTGCCCCGGCTCAGGGCCAAGAACAGATGGAACAGCTGAATATGGGCCAAACAGGATATCTGTGG
TAAGCAGTTCCTGCCCCGGCTCAGGGCCAAGAACAGATGGTCCCCAGATGCGGTCCAGCCCTCAGCAGTT
TCTAGAGAACCATCAGATGTTTCCAGGGTGCCCCAAGGACCTGAAATGACCCTGTGCCTTATTTGAACTA
ACCAATCAGTTCGCTTCTCGCTTCTGTTCGCGCGCTTCTGCTCCCCGAGCTCAATAAAAGAGCCCACAAC
CCCTCACTCGGGGCGCCAGTCCTCCGATTGACTGAGTCGCCCGGGTACCCGTGTATCCAATAAACCCTCT
TGCAGTTGCATCCGACTTGTGGTCTCGCTGTTCCTTGGGAGGGTCTCCTCTGAGTGATTGACTACCCGTC
AGCGGGGGTCTTTCATTTGGGGGCTCGTCCGGGATCGGGAGACCCCTGCCCAGGGACCACCGACCCACCA
CCGGGAGGCAAGCTGGCCAGCAACTTATCTGTGTCTGTCCGATTGTCTAGTGTCTATGACTGATTTTATG
CGCCTGCGTCGGTACTAGTTAGCTAACTAGCTCTGTATCTGGCGGACCCGTGGTGGAACTGACGAGTTCT
GAACACCCGGCCGCAACCCTGGGAGACGTCCCAGGGACTTTGGGGGCCGTTTTTGTGGCCCGACCTGAGG
AAGGGAGTCGATGTGGAATCCGACCCCGTCAGGATATGTGGTTCTGGTAGGAGACGAGAACCTAAAACAG
TTCCCGCCTCCGTCTGAATTTTTGCTTTCGGTTTGGAACCGAAGCCGCGCGTCTTGTCTGCTGCAGCGCT
GCAGCATCGTTCTGTGTTGTCTCTGTCTGACTGTGTTTCTGTATTTGTCTGAAAATTAGGGCCAGACTGT
TACCACTCCCTTAAGTTTGACCTTAGGTCACTGGAAAGATGTCGAGCGGATCGCTCACAACCAGTCGGTA
GATGTCAAGAAGAGACGTTGGGTTACCTTCTGCTCTGCAGAATGGCCAACCTTTAACGTCGGATGGCCGC
GAGACGGCACCTTTAACCGAGACCTCATCACCCAGGTTAAGATCAAGGTCTTTTCACCTGGCCCGCATGG
ACACCCAGACCAGGTCCCCTACATCGTGACCTGGGAAGCCTTGGCTTTTGACCCCCCTCCCTGGGTCAAG
CCCTTTGTACACCCTAAGCCTCCGCCTCCTCTTCCTCCATCCGCCCCGTCTCTCCCCCTTGAACCTCCTC
GTTCGACCCCGCCTCGATCCTCCCTTTATCCAGCCCTCACTCCTTCTCTAGGCGCCGGCCGGATCAGCTT
ACCATGACCGAGTACAAGCCCACGGTGCGCCTCGCCACCCGCGACGACGTCCCCAGGGCCGTACGCACCC
TCGCCGCCGCGTTCGCCGACTACCCCGCCACGCGCCACACCGTCGATCCGGACCGCCACATCGAGCGGGT
CACCGAGCTGCAAGAACTCTTCCTCACGCGCGTCGGGCTCGACATCGGCAAGGTGTGGGTCGCGGACGAC
GGCGCCGCGGTGGCGGTCTGGACCACGCCGGAGAGCGTCGAAGCGGGGGCGGTGTTCGCCGAGATCGGCC
CGCGCATGGCCGAGTTGAGCGGTTCCCGGCTGGCCGCGCAGCAACAGATGGAAGGCCTCCTGGCGCCGCA
CCGGCCCAAGGAGCCCGCGTGGTTCCTGGCCACCGTCGGCGTCTCGCCCGACCACCAGGGCAAGGGTCTG
GGCAGCGCCGTCGTGCTCCCCGGAGTGGAGGCGGCCGAGCGCGCCGGGGTGCCCGCCTTCCTGGAGACCT
CCGCGCCCCGCAACCTCCCCTTCTACGAGCGGCTCGGCTTCACCGTCACCGCCGACGTCGAGGTGCCCGA
AGGACCGCGCACCTGGTGCATGACCCGCAAGCCCGGTGCCTGACGCCCGCCCCACGACCCGCAGCGCCCG
ACCGAAAGGAGCGCACGACCCCATGCATCGGATCTCCCGATCCCCTATGGTGCACTCTCAGTACAATCTG
CTCTGATGCCGCATAGTTAAGCCAGTATCTGCTCCCTGCTTGTGTGTTGGAGGTCGCTGAGTAGTGCGCG
AGCAAAATTTAAGCTACAACAAGGCAAGGCTTGACCGACAATTGCATGAAGAATCTGCTTAGGGTTAGGC
GTTTTGCGCTGCTTCGCGATGTACGGGCCAGATATACGCGTTGACATTGATTATTGACTAGTTATTAATA
GTAATCAATTACGGGGTCATTAGTTCATAGCCCATATATGGAGTTCCGCGTTACATAACTTACGGTAAAT
GGCCCGCCTGGCTGACCGCCCAACGACCCCCGCCCATTGACGTCAATAATGACGTATGTTCCCATAGTAA
CGCCAATAGGGACTTTCCATTGACGTCAATGGGTGGAGTATTTACGGTAAACTGCCCACTTGGCAGTACA
TCAAGTGTATCATATGCCAAGTACGCCCCCTATTGACGTCAATGACGGTAAATGGCCCGCCTGGCATTAT
GCCCAGTACATGACCTTATGGGACTTTCCTACTTGGCAGTACATCTACGTATTAGTCATCGCTATTACCA
TGGTGATGCGGTTTTGGCAGTACATCAATGGGCGTGGATAGCGGTTTGACTCACGGGGATTTCCAAGTCT
CCACCCCATTGACGTCAATGGGAGTTTGTTTTGGCACCAAAATCAACGGGACTTTCCAAAATGTCGTAAC
AACTCCGCCCCATTGACGCAAATGGGCGGTAGGCGTGTACGGTGGGAGGTCTATATAAGCAGAGCTCTCT
GGCTAACTAGAGAACCCACTGCTTACTGGCTTATCGAAATTAATACGACTCACTATAGGGAGACCCAAGC
TTGGTACCGAGCTCGGATCAGCCACCATGGAACAAAAGTTGATTTCTGAAGAAGATTTGTTAAGAAAGAG
AGGATCCGCGGAGGCGATGGATCTGGGTAAAGACCCCAATGGGCCCACTCACTCCTCCACTCTGTTCGTG
AGAGAAGACGGCAGCGCCATGTCGTTTTACGTGCGGCCCAGCTCGGCCAAGCGCCGGCTGTCGACGCTCA
TCCTGCACGGCGGCGGCACCGTGTGTCGGGTGCAGGAACCCGGAGCCGTGCTTCTCGCCCAGCCCGGGGA
GGCGCTGGCCGAGGCTTCGGGCGACTTCATCTCCACGCAGTACATCCTAGACTGCGTGGATCGCAACGAG
AAGCTGGACCTGGAGGCCTATCGGCTGGGCCTGACGGAGCAGGCGTCCGATCCGAAGCCCGGGGCTTCCA
CCGAGGGCTCCACGGAACCGGAGCCGCAGCCCCTGACCGGGCGCATCGCCTACACCGACGCGGAAGATGT
GGCCATCCTGACCTACGTGAAGGAGAACGCCCGTTCGCCCAGCTCGGTCACAGGCAATGCCTTGTGGAAA
GCGATGGAGAAGAGCTCGCTCACGCAGCACTCCTGGCAGTCGCTCAAGGACCGCTACCTCAAGCACCTAC
GGGGTCAGGAGCACAAGTACCTGCTCGGGAACGCCCCGGTCAGCCCGTCCTCCCAGAAGCTCAAACGGAA
GGCGGAGCAGGACCCCGAGGCCGCGGATAGCGGAGAGCCACAGAACAAGAGAGCGCCAGACTTGCCTGAG
GAGGAGTGTGTGAAAGGAGAGATCAAGGAGAATGGAGAGGCAGACAACAAGCTGTTTGAGGAAGCCGCTC
CGGAGTTCGGAGAAGCCGTGGTGGATGAGAGCCCTGACTTTGAAATACATATAACGATGTGTGATGGTGA
TCCACCCACACCCGAGGAATAATTCTGCAGATATCCATCACACTGGCGGCCGCTCGAGCATGCATCTAGA
GGGCCGATAAAATAAAAGATTTTATTTAGTCTCCAGAAAAAGGGGGGAATGAAAGACCCCACCTGTAGGT
TTGGCAAGCTAGCTTAAGTAACGCCATTTTGCAAGGCATGGAAAATACATAACTGAGAATAGAGAAGTTC
AGATCAAGGTCAGGAACAGATGGAACAGCTGAATATGGGCCAAACAGGATATCTGTGGTAAGCAGTTCCT
GCCCCGGCTCAGGGCCAAGAACAGATGGAACAGCTGAATATGGGCCAAACAGGATATCTGTGGTAAGCAG
TTCCTGCCCCGGCTCAGGGCCAAGAACAGATGGTCCCCAGATGCGGTCCAGCCCTCAGCAGTTTCTAGAG
AACCATCAGATGTTTCCAGGGTGCCCCAAGGACCTGAAATGACCCTGTGCCTTATTTGAACTAACCAATC
AGTTCGCTTCTCGCTTCTGTTCGCGCGCTTCTGCTCCCCGAGCTCAATAAAAGAGCCCACAACCCCTCAC
TCGGGGCGCCAGTCCTCCGATTGACTGAGTCGCCCGGGTACCCGTGTATCCAATAAACCCTCTTGCAGTT
GCATCCGACTTGTGGTCTCGCTGTTCCTTGGGAGGGTCTCCTCTGAGTGATTGACTACCCGTCAGCGGGG
GTCTTTCACATGCAGCATGTATCAAAATTAATTTGGTTTTTTTTCTTAAGTATTTACATTAAATGGCCAT
AGTTGCATTAATGAATCGGCCAACGCGCGGGGAGAGGCGGTTTGCGTATTGGGCGCT
Features (pLannotate 1.2.2; 17 found; start..end, strand, type, name):
    182..770     -  rep_origin     ori: high-copy-number ColE1/pMB1/pBR322/pUC origin of replication
    930..1790    -  CDS            AmpR: β-lactamase; bla; confers resistance to ampicillin, carbenicillin, and related antibiotics
   1791..1895    -  promoter       AmpR promoter: bla
   1926..2395    +  LTR            LTR: long terminal repeat from Moloney murine leukemia virus
   2519..2793    +  misc_feature   MESV Ψ (fragment): packaging signal of murine embryonic stem cell virus
   2860..3276    +  CDS            gag (truncated): truncated Moloney murine leukemia virus (MMLV) gag gene lacking the start codon
   3294..3893    +  CDS            PuroR: puromycin N-acetyltransferase; pac from Streptomyces alboniger; confers resistance to puromycin
   3966..4018    -  misc_feature   bom (fragment): basis of mobility region from pBR322
   4173..4552    +  enhancer       CMV enhancer: human cytomegalovirus immediate early enhancer
   4553..4756    +  promoter       CMV promoter: human cytomegalovirus (CMV) immediate early promoter
   4752..4785    +  LTR            5' LTR (truncated) (fragment): truncated 5' long terminal repeat (LTR) from HIV-1
   4801..4819    +  promoter       T7 promoter: promoter for bacteriophage T7 RNA polymerase
   4858..4886    +  CDS            3xMyc (fragment): 3 tandem Myc epitope tags
   4908..5759    +  CDS            Terf2ip (fragment): TE2IP_MOUSE - Also known as Rap1. Experimental evidence at protein level: Swiss-Prot protein existence level 1. Acts both as a regulator of telomere function and as a transcription regulator. Involved in the regulation of telomere length and protection as a component of the shelterin complex (telosome). In contrast to other components of the shelterin complex, it is dispensible for telomere capping and does not participate in the protection of telomeres against non-homologous end-joining (NHEJ)- mediated repair. Instead, it is required to negatively regulate telomere recombination and is essen
   5858..5978    +  LTR            3' LTR (ΔU3) (fragment): self-inactivating 3' long terminal repeat (LTR) from Moloney murine leukemia virus
   5979..6448    +  LTR            LTR: long terminal repeat from Moloney murine leukemia virus
   6514..6566    -  CDS            lacI (fragment): lac repressor; lacI; The lac repressor binds to the lac operator to inhibit transcription in E. coli. This inhibition can be relieved by adding lactose or isopropyl-β-D-thiogalactopyranoside (IPTG).
