[The description below was written by a language model from this plasmid's Addgene catalogue record and pLannotate feature annotations shown in this document.]
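Description:
pLPC-MYC.Mm.RAP1.delta.RCT is a Moloney murine leukemia virus-based retroviral expression plasmid built on the pLPC backbone, designed to deliver an N-terminally Myc-tagged truncation mutant of mouse RAP1 (Terf2ip) into mammalian cells. In bacteria it is maintained through a high-copy ColE1/pUC-type origin and selected with ampicillin via the β-lactamase gene. The retroviral portion is bounded by MMLV long terminal repeats and contains a packaging signal (annotated as an MESV Ψ fragment) followed by a truncated gag segment lacking its start codon. Together these elements allow the transcribed genome to be encapsidated when the plasmid is introduced into a packaging cell line that supplies the viral proteins in trans.

Within the provirus there are two expression units. A puromycin N-acetyltransferase gene lies directly downstream of the Ψ/gag region, where it is presumably transcribed from the 5′ LTR, and permits puromycin selection of transduced cells. Further downstream, an internal human CMV immediate-early enhancer and promoter drives the insert, which was cloned between BamHI and EcoRI sites. The backbone contributes the Myc epitope, which the annotation detects only as a short fragment matching a 3xMyc reference. It precedes an approximately 850 bp Terf2ip coding fragment, consistent with deletion of the RCT region, which is generally known as the RAP1 C-terminal domain. A T7 promoter sits just upstream of the tag. The short matches annotated as HIV-1 LTR, bom and lacI fragments are likely incidental backbone remnants. RAP1 is a shelterin component with roles in telomere regulation and transcription, and the construct serves for stable retroviral expression of the ΔRCT mutant. The associated work concerns Rap1 regulation of TIP60 during transitions between two-cell-like and pluripotent states.
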