Addgene plasmid #184661: pLPC-MYC.Mm.RAP1.delta.RCT
Purpose: Retroviral expression of mouse RAP1 delta RCT
Depositing lab: Agnel Sfeir. Depositing organization: Memorial Sloan-Kettering Cancer Center. Publication: Rap1 regulates TIP60 function during fate transition between two-cell-like and pluripotent states. Barry RM, Sacco O, Mameri A, Stojaspal M, Kartsonis W, Shah P, De Ioannes P, Hofr C, Cote J, Sfeir A. Genes Dev. 2022 Feb 24. pii: gad.349039.121. doi: 10.1101/gad.349039.121. PubMed 35210222.
Backbone
  Vector backbone: pLPC
  Backbone size w/o insert (bp): 5715
  Total vector size (bp): 6568
  Vector type: Mammalian Expression, Retroviral
  Selectable markers: Puromycin
Growth in bacteria
  Bacterial resistance: Ampicillin, 100 μg/mL
  Growth temperature: 37°C
  Growth strain: NEB Stable
  Copy number: Unknown
Gene/Insert
  Gene/Insert name: rap1
  Species: M. musculus (mouse)
  Mutation: rap1 delta RCT
  Promoter: CMV
  Tag / fusion protein: MYC (N terminal on backbone)
  Cloning method: Restriction Enzyme; 5′ cloning site BamHI (unknown if destroyed); 3′ cloning site EcoRI (unknown if destroyed)
  Sequencing primers: 5′ GGATCCGCGGAGGCGA; 3′ TTCCTCGGGTGTGGGTGG
Terms and licenses: Academic/Nonprofit Terms; Industry Terms: Not Available to Industry
Depositor comments: Please visit https://www.biorxiv.org/content/10.1101/2021.11.02.467017v1 for bioRxiv preprint.
How to cite: pLPC-MYC.Mm.RAP1.delta.RCT was a gift from Agnel Sfeir (Addgene plasmid # 184661 ; http://n2t.net/addgene:184661 ; RRID:Addgene_184661)
